Addgene plasmid #20932: psiCHECK2-IRES-let-7 8x
Depositing lab: Yukihide Tomari. Depositing organization: The University of Tokyo. Publication: Drosophila argonaute1 and argonaute2 employ distinct mechanisms for translational repression. Iwasaki S, Kawamata T, Tomari Y. Mol Cell. 2009 Apr 10;34(1):58-67. doi: 10.1016/j.molcel.2009.02.010. Epub 2009 Mar 5. PubMed 19268617.
Backbone
  Vector backbone: psiCHECK-2
  Backbone manufacturer: promega
  Backbone size w/o insert (bp): 6273
  Vector type: Mammalian Expression, Insect Expression, Luciferase
Growth in bacteria
  Bacterial resistance: Ampicillin, 100 μg/mL
  Growth temperature: 37°C
  Growth strain: DH5alpha
  Copy number: High Copy
Gene/Insert
  Gene/Insert name: 8x let-7 target sites
  Insert size (bp): 216
  Mutation: 168bp IRES from 5'UTR of reaper gene in Drosophila was inserted in the 5'UTR of RL.
  Cloning method: Restriction Enzyme; 5′ cloning site XhoI (not destroyed); 3′ cloning site NotI (not destroyed)
  Sequencing primers: 5′ TAAGTACATCAAGAGCTTCG
Terms and licenses: Academic/Nonprofit Terms; Industry Terms: Not Available to Industry
Depositor comments: Single let7 site sequence is - 5'-TCGAGACTATACAAGGATCTACCTCAG
How to cite: psiCHECK2-IRES-let-7 8x was a gift from Yukihide Tomari (Addgene plasmid # 20932 ; http://n2t.net/addgene:20932 ; RRID:Addgene_20932)
