[The description below was written by a language model from this plasmid's Addgene catalogue record.]
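Description:
psiCHECK2-IRES-let-7 8x is a dual-luciferase reporter plasmid built on the commercial psiCHECK-2 backbone (about 6.3 kb before insertion) and catalogued for mammalian and insect cell expression. It is propagated in E. coli as a high-copy plasmid under ampicillin selection. The psiCHECK-2 design carries two luciferase genes on one plasmid: Renilla luciferase (RL), which serves as the experimental reporter with a cloning site downstream of its coding region, and firefly luciferase, which acts as an internal normalisation control. The record does not list the promoters or the replication origin, and no feature table is provided, so these details rest on the general description of the backbone.

Two modifications define the construct. A 216 bp insert containing eight copies of a let-7 microRNA target site was cloned between the XhoI and NotI sites, both of which are retained, which places the sites in the 3′ UTR of the Renilla message so that let-7-programmed Argonaute complexes can bind and repress it. In addition, a 168 bp internal ribosome entry site taken from the 5′ UTR of the Drosophila reaper gene was inserted into the 5′ UTR of RL, allowing translation of the reporter to initiate by an IRES-driven route.

Comparing Renilla output, normalised to firefly, with that of a reporter lacking the IRES would show whether small-RNA-mediated repression depends on the mode of translation initiation. This fits the associated study, which examined the distinct mechanisms by which Drosophila Argonaute1 and Argonaute2 repress translation.
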