>Addgene plasmid #20932 | psiCHECK2-IRES-let-7 8x | addgene partial sequence | sequence record 26715 | 20932 with RenLuc3-F 5'-GTACATCAAGAGCTTCGTGG
TTCTGGCGATCGCTCGAGACTATACAAGGATCTACCTCAGTCGAGACTATACAAGGATCTACCTCAGTCG
AGACTATACAAGGATCTACCTCAGTCGAGACTATACAAGGATCTACCTCAGTCGAGACTATACAAGGATC
TACCTCAGTCGAGACTATACAAGGATCTACCTCAGTCGAGACTATACAAGGATCTACCTCAGTCGAGACT
ATACAAGGATCTACCTCAGTCGACGCGGCCGCTGGCCGCAATAAAATATCTTTATTTTCATTACATCTGT
GTGTTGGTTTTTTGTGTGAGGATCTAAATGAGTCTTCGGACCTCGCGGGGGCCGCTTAAGCGGTGGTTAG
GGTTTGTCTGACGCGGGGGGAGGGGGAAGGAACGAAACACTCTCATTCGGAGGCGGCTCGGGGTTTGGTC
TTGGTGGCCACGGGCACGCAGAAGAGCGCCGCGATCCTCTTAAGCACCCCCCCGCCCTCCGTGGAGGCGG
GGGTTTGGTCGGCGGGTGGTAACTGGCGGGCCGCTGACTCGGGCGGGTCGCGCGCCCCAGAGTGTGACCT
TTTCGGTCTGCTCGCAGACCCCCGGGCGGCGCCGCCGCGGCGGCGACGGGCTCGCTGGGTCCTAGGCTCC
ATGGGGACCGTATACGTGGACAGGCTCTGGAGCATCCGCACGACTGCGGTGATATTACCGGAGACCTTCT
GCGGGACGAGCCGGGTCACGCGGCTGACGCGGAGCGTCCGTTGGGCGACAAACACCAGGACGGGGCACAG
GTACACTATCTTGTCNCCCGGAGGCCCGAGGGACTGCAGAAACTTC
